>Addgene plasmid #198371 | pBZS-YP_001498713 | addgene full sequence | sequence record 390265 | Addgene NGS Result
AAGAAACCAATTGTCCATATTGCATCAGTCATTGCCGTCACTGCGTCTTTTACTGGCTCTTCTCGCTAAC
CAAACCGGTAACCCCGCTTATTAAAAGCATTCTGTAACAAAGCGGGACCAAAGCCATGACAAAAACGCGT
AACAAAAGTGTCTATAATCACGGCAGAAAAGTCCACATTGATTATTTGCACGGCGTCACACTTTGCTATG
CCATAGCATTTTTATCCATAAGATTAGCCGATCCTACCTGACGCTTTTTATCGCAACTCTCTACTGTTTC
TCCATACCCGTTTTTTGGGCTAACAGGAGGAATTAACCATGGGGGGTTCTCATCATCATCATCATCATGG
TATGGCTAGCATGACTGGTGGACAGCAAATGGGTCGGGATCTGTACGACGATGACGATAAGCTCGAGGGA
TCCATGGTACTAAGGGCTTTAGATTTGTTTTCAGGCATCGGCGGCATTACCCATGGTCTGCGTGAAATTG
TTGAGCCGATTGCATTTGTGGAAAAAAATGATGAGGCTCGTAGCTTCCTGAAGAAGAAGCACCCGGAAAT
TCCGGTTTTCGACGATGTCTGTTCGTTCGACGCCACCAAGTGGATTGATAAGGTGGATATCATTTTGGCT
GGCTGGCCTTGTACCGGTTTCTCTAATGCTGGCACCAAGACTGGGTTCTCCCACGAAGCGAGCGGTTTGT
TCACCGAGGTCATCCGCATGGTCAAAGAGTGCAGACCAAAGTACGTTTTTCTGGAAAACAGCCATACCCT
TTCCTTGTTTGAAAACGTGAACGTAGTGGTGAAAGCGTTTGACGAGCTGGGTTACGACTGTCGTTGGATC
ACCTGCCGCGCGACGTGCGTCGGCGCACTGCACCAACGTCACCGCTGGTTTTGTCTGGTTGTGCGTCGTG
ATATCGAACTCGACATCGGCATCCCGTACGTGGAACGTTTTGACTGGATGACCAACGAGCCACCGCGCCA
GATTCAAAAATCGAACAAAGAGAACATTTTGCATATTTCCTTGGCGGGTAATGCCGTTGTTCCGGATCAG
GTTCGTTATGCTATGGATATCTTGTGCAGCTTTGACACCAATAAGGAGTTCTCTTTATCCTCTCGTGCGA
AAAACGGCTTCAGCAAGAACGGTGTTATCTTCACCTATGACATCGAGCACCCGGCGCGTGAGCCGCTGAA
TATTGTGCTTACGCCGCGTGAGAACGAAACCAGCTTCGTCATCAGTTGCGATCCGAAAAAAGTTCTGACC
AAGTCCGTGATCCAGAAATTTTGGCCGACGCCGCTGCACAGCTGCAAGTACGCAACCAAGTGCCCGCGCA
CTCTGACGACCCGTGTTAGCAAGATGCTGTCAGCGTGCGTGGGCTTTAGCGAAGGTGGTGATAAAAACGG
TTACCTGAGCGCGAAATGGGTTCTGTGGCTGATGGGTTATGACTATAAATACACACATCATCGCAGTGAA
TTCCAGCATGATGAAGCAGTGGATAACAAGTTTAACAAAGAACAGCAGAACGCGTTTTATGAGATCTTGC
ACTTACCGAATCTGAACGAGGAACAGCGCAATGCGTTCATTCAGTCCCTTAAAGACGATCCATCTCAAAG
CGCAAATCTGCTGGCAGAAGCCAAGAAACTGAACGATGCTCAAGCTCCGAAAGTCGACAACAAATTCAAC
AAAGAGCAACAGAATGCGTTCTACGAAATTCTGCATTTACCGAACCTGAATGAAGAACAGCGTAACGCCT
TTATCCAATCGCTGAAAGATGATCCTAGTCAGTCAGCCAATCTGTTGGCGGAAGCGAAGAAACTCAATGA
CGCCCAAGCTCCCAAAGTTGACGCGAATAGCTGGAGCCATCCGCAGTTTGAAAAGCTTTAGGGCTGTTTT
GGCGGATGAGAGAAGATTTTCAGCCTGATACAGATTAAATCAGAACGCAGAAGCGGTCTGATAAAACAGA
ATTTGCCTGGCGGCAGTAGCGCGGTGGTCCCACCTGACCCCATGCCGAACTCAGAAGTGAAACGCCGTAG
CGCCGATGGTAGTGTGGGGTCTCCCCATGCGAGAGTAGGGAACTGCCAGGCATCAAATAAAACGAAAGGC
TCAGTCGAAAGACTGGGCCTTTCGTTTTATCTGTTGTTTGTCGGTGAACGCTCTCCTGAGTAGGACAAAT
CCGCCGGGAGCGGATTTGAACGTTGCGAAGCAACGGCCCGGAGGGTGGCGGGCAGGACGCCCGCCATAAA
CTGCCAGGCATCAAATTAAGCAGAAGGCCATCCTGACGGATGGCCTTTTTGCGTTTCTACAAACTCTTTT
GTTTATTTTTCTAAATACATTCAAATATGTATCCGCTCATGAGACAATAACCCTGATAAATGCTTCAATA
ATATTGAAAAAGGAAGAGTATGAGTATTCAACATTTCCGTGTCGCCCTTATTCCCTTTTTTGCGGCATTT
TGCCTTCCTGTTTTTGCTCACCCAGAAACGCTGGTGAAAGTAAAAGATGCTGAAGATCAGTTGGGTGCAC
GAGTGGGTTACATCGAACTGGATCTCAACAGCGGTAAGATCCTTGAGAGTTTTCGCCCCGAAGAACGTTT
TCCAATGATGAGCACTTTTAAAGTTCTGCTATGTGGCGCGGTATTATCCCGTGTTGACGCCGGGCAAGAG
CAACTCGGTCGCCGCATACACTATTCTCAGAATGACTTGGTTGAGTACTCACCAGTCACAGAAAAGCATC
TTACGGATGGCATGACAGTAAGAGAATTATGCAGTGCTGCCATAACCATGAGTGATAACACTGCGGCCAA
CTTACTTCTGACAACGATCGGAGGACCGAAGGAGCTAACCGCTTTTTTGCACAACATGGGGGATCATGTA
ACTCGCCTTGATCGTTGGGAACCGGAGCTGAATGAAGCCATACCAAACGACGAGCGTGACACCACGATGC
CTGTAGCAATGGCAACAACGTTGCGCAAACTATTAACTGGCGAACTACTTACTCTAGCTTCCCGGCAACA
ATTAATAGACTGGATGGAGGCGGATAAAGTTGCAGGACCACTTCTGCGCTCGGCCCTTCCGGCTGGCTGG
TTTATTGCTGATAAATCTGGAGCCGGTGAGCGTGGGTCTCGCGGTATCATTGCAGCACTGGGGCCAGATG
GTAAGCCCTCCCGTATCGTAGTTATCTACACGACGGGGAGTCAGGCAACTATGGATGAACGAAATAGACA
GATCGCTGAGATAGGTGCCTCACTGATTAAGCATTGGTAACTGTCAGACCAAGTTTACTCATATATACTT
TAGATTGATTTAAAACTTCATTTTTAATTTAAAAGGATCTAGGTGAAGATCCTTTTTGATAATCTCATGA
CCAAAATCCCTTAACGTGAGTTTTCGTTCCACTGAGCGTCAGACCCCGTAGAAAAGATCAAAGGATCTTC
TTGAGATCCTTTTTTTCTGCGCGTAATCTGCTGCTTGCAAACAAAAAAACCACCGCTACCAGCGGTGGTT
TGTTTGCCGGATCAAGAGCTACCAACTCTTTTTCCGAAGGTAACTGGCTTCAGCAGAGCGCAGATACCAA
ATACTGTCCTTCTAGTGTAGCCGTAGTTAGGCCACCACTTCAAGAACTCTGTAGCACCGCCTACATACCT
CGCTCTGCTAATCCTGTTACCAGTGGCTGCTGCCAGTGGCGATAAGTCGTGTCTTACCGGGTTGGACTCA
AGACGATAGTTACCGGATAAGGCGCAGCGGTCGGGCTGAACGGGGGGTTCGTGCACACAGCCCAGCTTGG
AGCGAACGACCTACACCGAACTGAGATACCTACAGCGTGAGCTATGAGAAAGCGCCACGCTTCCCGAAGG
GAGAAAGGCGGACAGGTATCCGGTAAGCGGCAGGGTCGGAACAGGAGAGCGCACGAGGGAGCTTCCAGGG
GGAAACGCCTGGTATCTTTATAGTCCTGTCGGGTTTCGCCACCTCTGACTTGAGCGTCGATTTTTGTGAT
GCTCGTCAGGGGGGCGGAGCCTATGGAAAAACGCCAGCAACGCGGCCTTTTTACGGTTCCTGGCCTTTTG
CTGGCCTTTTGCTCACATGTTCTTTCCTGCGTTATCCCCTGATTCTGTGGATAACCGTATTACCGCCTTT
GAGTGAGCTGATACCGCTCGCCGCAGCCGAACGACCGAGCGCAGCGAGTCAGTGAGCGAGGAAGCGGAAG
AGCGCCTGATGCGGTATTTTCTCCTTACGCATCTGTGCGGTATTTCACACCGCATATGGTGCACTCTCAG
TACAATCTGCTCTGATGCCGCATAGTTAAGCCAGTATACACTCCGCTATCGCTACGTGACTGGGTCATGG
CTGCGCCCCGACACCCGCCAACACCCGCTGACGCGCCCTGACGGGCTTGTCTGCTCCCGGCATCCGCTTA
CAGACAAGCTGTGACCGTCTCCGGGAGCTGCATGTGTCAGAGGTTTTCACCGTCATCACCGAAACGCGCG
AGGCAGCAGATCAATTCGCGCGCGAAGGCGAAGCGGCATGCATAATGTGCCTGTCAAATGGACGAAGCAG
GGATTCTGCAAACCCTATGCTACTCCGTCAAGCCGTCAATTGTCTGATTCGTTACCAATTATGACAACTT
GACGGCTACATCATTCACTTTTTCTTCACAACCGGCACGGAACTCGCTCGGGCTGGCCCCGGTGCATTTT
TTAAATACCCGCGAGAAATAGAGTTGATCGTCAAAACCAACATTGCGACCGACGGTGGCGATAGGCATCC
GGGTGGTGCTCAAAAGCAGCTTCGCCTGGCTGATACGTTGGTCCTCGCGCCAGCTTAAGACGCTAATCCC
TAACTGCTGGCGGAAAAAATGTGACAGACGCGACGGCGACAAGCAAACATGCTGTGCGACGCTGGCGATA
TCAAAATTGCTGTCTGCCAGGTGATCGCTGATGTACTGACAAGCCTCGCGTACCCGATTATCCATCGGTG
GATGGAGCGACTCGTTAATCGCTTCCATGCGCCGCAGTAACAATTGCTCAAGCAGATTTATCGCCAGCAG
CTCCGAATAGCGCCCTTCCCCTTGCCCGGCGTTAATGATTTGCCCAAACAGGTCGCTGAAATGCGGCTGG
TGCGCTTCATCCGGGCGAAAGAACCCCGTATTGGCAAATATTGACGGCCAGTTAAGCCATTCATGCCAGT
AGGCGCGCGGACGAAAGTAAACCCACTGGTGATACCATTCGCGAGCCTCCGGATGACGACCGTAGTGATG
AATCTCTCCTGGCGGGAACAGCAAAATATCACCCGGTCGGCAAACAAATTCTCGTCCCTGATTTTTCACC
ACCCCCTGACCGCGAATGGTGAGATTGAGAATATAACCTTTCATTCCCAGCGGTCGGTCGATAAAAAAAT
CGAGATAACCGTTGGCCTCAATCGGCGTTAAACCCGCCACCAGATGGGCATTAAACGAGTATCCCGGCAG
CAGGGGATCATTTTGCGCTTCAGCCATACTTTTCATACTCCCGCCATTCAGAG
Features (pLannotate 1.2.2; 14 found; start..end, strand, type, name):
      1..285     +  promoter       araBAD promoter: araBAD; promoter of the L-arabinose operon of E. coli; the araC regulatory gene is transcribed in the opposite direction (Guzman et al., 1995)
    331..351     +  CDS            capTEV™ (fragment): composite tag for in vivo biotinylation, TEV protease cleavage, and 6xHis tagging
    352..384     +  CDS            T7 tag (gene 10 leader): leader peptide from bacteriophage T7 gene 10 promotes efficient translation in E. coli
    388..411     +  CDS            Xpress™ tag: Xpress™ epitope tag, including an enterokinase recognition and cleavage site
   1492..1956    +  CDS            spa (fragment): SPA_STAAU - Experimental evidence at protein level: Swiss-Prot protein existence level 1. Plays a role in the inhibition of the host innate and adaptive immune responses. Possesses five immunoglobulin-binding domains that capture both the fragment crystallizable region (Fc region) and the Fab region (part of Ig that identifies antigen) of immunoglobulins (By similarity). In turn, Staphylococcus aureus is protected from phagocytic killing via inhibition of Ig Fc region. In addition, the host elicited B-cell response is prevented due to a decrease of antibody-secreting cell proliferation that en
   1965..2080    +  ncRNA          5S rRNA: Accession: RF00001 - 5S ribosomal RNA
   2084..2170    +  terminator     rrnB T1 terminator: Escherichia coli rrnB; transcription terminator T1 from the E. coli rrnB gene
   2262..2289    +  terminator     rrnB T2 terminator: transcription terminator T2 from the E. coli rrnB gene
   2308..2399    +  promoter       AmpR promoter: bla
   2400..3260    +  CDS            AmpR: β-lactamase; bla; confers resistance to ampicillin, carbenicillin, and related antibiotics
   3431..4019    +  rep_origin     ori: high-copy-number ColE1/pMB1/pBR322/pUC origin of replication
   4205..4345    -  misc_feature   bom: basis of mobility region from pBR322
   4447..4487    -  CDS            rop (fragment): Rop protein, which maintains plasmids at low copy number; rop
   4609..5487    -  CDS            araC: L-arabinose regulatory protein; araC
