[The description below was written by a language model from this plasmid's Addgene catalogue record and pLannotate feature annotations shown in this document.]
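Description:
pBZS-YP_001498713 is a bacterial expression plasmid of about 5.5 kb built on the pBZS backbone, designed to produce the protein YP_001498713 in E. coli. The insert corresponds to the gene C632R (AR158_C632R). The associated publication concerns the identification, expression and purification of DNA cytosine 5-methyltransferases with short recognition sequences, so the insert is presumably one of the candidate enzymes from that study, although the record does not explicitly state its function or source organism.

Expression is driven by the araBAD promoter, with the divergently transcribed araC regulator carried on the same plasmid, giving tight L-arabinose-inducible control. That is useful for proteins that may be harmful to the host, such as DNA-modifying enzymes. Downstream of the promoter the feature table shows an N-terminal leader: a short fragment annotated as part of a composite His/TEV-type tag, the T7 gene 10 leader that promotes efficient translation, and an Xpress epitope containing an enterokinase cleavage site. The insert itself is not annotated but presumably occupies the unannotated region of roughly 1.1 kb that follows. It is followed by a fragment of Staphylococcus aureus protein A, whose immunoglobulin-binding domains would be expected to act as a C-terminal affinity handle for IgG-based purification, if fused in frame. Transcription ends at the rrnB T1 and T2 terminators, preceded by the 5S rRNA segment.

The plasmid is maintained through a ColE1/pMB1-type origin with the pBR322 bom site and only a remnant of rop. The catalogue lists copy number as unknown. Selection is by ampicillin through the bla gene.
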