Addgene plasmid #198371: pBZS-YP_001498713
Purpose: Express YP_001498713 in bacterial cells.
Depositing lab: Takashi Ito. Depositing organization: Kyushu University. Publication: Identification, expression, and purification of DNA cytosine 5-methyltransferases with short recognition sequences. Miura F, Miura M, Shibata Y, Furuta Y, Miyamura K, Ino Y, Bayoumi AMA, Oba U, Ito T. BMC Biotechnol. 2022 Nov 4;22(1):33. doi: 10.1186/s12896-022-00765-3. PubMed 36333700.
Backbone
  Vector backbone: pBZS
  Vector type: Bacterial Expression
Growth in bacteria
  Bacterial resistance: Ampicillin, 100 μg/mL
  Growth temperature: 37°C
  Growth strain: NEB T7 Express
  Copy number: Unknown
Gene/Insert
  Gene/Insert name: YP_001498713
  Entrez Gene: C632R (a.k.a. AR158_C632R)
Terms and licenses: Academic/Nonprofit Terms; Industry Terms: Not Available to Industry
How to cite: pBZS-YP_001498713 was a gift from Takashi Ito (Addgene plasmid # 198371 ; http://n2t.net/addgene:198371 ; RRID:Addgene_198371)
